>Addgene plasmid #217062 | pMV-hAT-1_DP | addgene full sequence | sequence record 442189 | Addgene NGS Result
AAAAATAAACAAATAGGGGTTCCGCGCACATTTCCCCGAAAAGTGCCACCTGACGTCTAAGAAACCATTA
TTATCATGACATTAACCTATAAAAATAGGCGTATCACGAGGCCCTTTCGTTGTAAAACGACGGCCAGTCG
AACCACGCAATGCGTCTCGATCCGCAGTGTCTTGCGTCTCTAAGCTTATGCACATTAGTGTTGTGTTGCT
CATGAGTGAGTGAACAAAAAAGAGTTGTTCACTTAAGTGAGCAACTGAACATGTTCCTTCCAAGTTGTTC
TTTTTTGTTCACTTGTTCTTTGTTGTTCACTTGTTCTTTTTTGTTCACTTGTTCTTTTTTGTTCACTTGC
TCTTTTTTGTTCACTTGTTCTTTGTTGTTCACTTGTTCTTTTTTGTTCACTTGTTCTTTGTTGTTCACTT
GTTCTTTTTTGCTCACTTGTTCTTTGTTGTTCACTTGTTCATTTTTACTCACTTGTTCATTTTTACTCAC
TTTTTGCGCAATTTTGCTCCTCAAAGGGCATTTTGCGATCTGGTAGCTTTGCTCATATTTGCGTTTACTT
CACACTTTTTATATTACGGGCAAAGCTGTTTACAATTTTGAAAAATTCACTACCGGTGCTAGCAATTCTA
CCGGGTAGGGGAGGCGCTTTTCCCAAGGCAGTCTGGAGCATGCGCTTTAGCAGCCCCGCTGGGCACTTGG
CGCTACACAAGTGGCCTCTGGCCTCGCACACATTCCACATCCACCGGTAGGCGCCAACCGGCTCCGTTCT
TTGGTGGCCCCTTCGCGCCACCTTCTACTCCTCCCCTAGTCAGGAAGTTCCCCCCCGCCCCGCAGCTCGC
GTCGTGCAGGACGTGACAAATGGAAGTAGCACGTCTCACTAGTCTCGTGCAGATGGACAGCACCGCTGAG
CAATGGAAGCGGGTAGGCCTTTGGGGCAGCGGCCAATAGCAGCTTTGCTCCTTCGCTTTCTGGGCTCAGA
GGCTGGGAAGGGGTGGGTCCGGGGGCGGGCTCAGGGGCGGGCTCAGGGGCGGGGCGGGCGCCCGAAGGTC
CTCCGGAGGCCCGGCATTCTGCACGCTTCAAAAGCGCACGTCTGCCGCGCTGTTCTCCTCTTCCTCATCT
CCGGGCCTTTCGACCTGCAGCCAACGCCACCATGGGGACCGAGTACAAGCCCACGGTGCGCCTCGCCACC
CGCGACGACGTCCCCCGGGCCGTACGCACCCTCGCCGCCGCGTTCGCCGACTACCCCGCCACGCGCCACA
CCGTCGACCCGGACCGCCACATCGAGCGGGTCACCGAGCTGCAAGAACTCTTCCTCACGCGCGTCGGGCT
CGACATCGGCAAGGTGTGGGTCGCGGACGACGGCGCCGCGGTGGCGGTCTGGACCACGCCGGAGAGCGTC
GAAGCGGGGGCGGTGTTCGCCGAGATCGGCCCGCGCATGGCCGAGTTGAGCGGTTCCCGGCTGGCCGCGC
AGCAACAGATGGAAGGCCTCCTGGCGCCGCACCGGCCCAAGGAGCCCGCGTGGTTCCTGGCCACCGTCGG
CGTCTCGCCCGACCACCAGGGCAAGGGTCTGGGCAGCGCCGTCGTGCTCCCCGGAGTGGAGGCGGCCGAG
CGCGCCGGGGTGCCCGCCTTCCTGGAGACCTCCGCGCCCCGCAACCTCCCCTTCTACGAGCGGCTCGGCT
TCACCGTCACCGCCGACGTCGAGGTGCCCGAAGGACCGCGCACCTGGTGCATGACCCGCAAGCCCGGTGC
CATCGATGCCACTAACTTCTCCCTGTTGAAACAAGCAGGGGATGTCGAAGAGAATCCCGGGCCAATGGTG
AGCAAGGGCGAGGAGCTGTTCACCGGGGTGGTGCCCATCCTGGTCGAGCTGGACGGCGACGTAAACGGCC
ACAAGTTCAGCGTGTCCGGCGAGGGCGAGGGCGATGCCACCTACGGCAAGCTGACCCTGAAGTTCATCTG
CACCACCGGCAAGCTGCCCGTGCCCTGGCCCACCCTCGTGACCACCCTGACCTACGGCGTGCAGTGCTTC
AGCCGCTACCCCGACCACATGAAGCAGCACGACTTCTTCAAGTCCGCCATGCCCGAAGGCTACGTCCAGG
AGCGCACCATCTTCTTCAAGGACGACGGCAACTACAAGACCCGCGCCGAGGTGAAGTTCGAGGGCGACAC
CCTGGTGAACCGCATCGAGCTGAAGGGCATCGACTTCAAGGAGGACGGCAACATCCTGGGGCACAAGCTG
GAGTACAACTACAACAGCCACAACGTCTATATCATGGCCGACAAGCAGAAGAACGGCATCAAGGTGAACT
TCAAGATCCGCCACAACATCGAGGACGGCAGCGTGCAGCTCGCCGACCACTACCAGCAGAACACCCCCAT
CGGCGACGGCCCCGTGCTGCTGCCCGACAACCACTACCTGAGCACCCAGTCCGCCCTGAGCAAAGACCCC
AACGAGAAGCGCGATCACATGGTCCTGCTGGAGTTCGTGACCGCCGCCGGGATCACTCTCGGCATGGACG
AGCTGTACAAGTAATTAATTAAGCTCGCTGATCAGCCTCGACTGTGCCTTCTAGTTGCCAGCCATCTGTT
GTTTGCCCCTCCCCCGTGCCTTCCTTGACCCTGGAAGGTGCCACTCCCACTGTCCTTTCCTAATAAAATG
AGGAAATTGCATCGCATTGTCTGAGTAGGTGTCATTCTATTCTGGGGGGTGGGGTGGGGCAGGACAGCAA
GGGGGAGGATTGGGAAGACAATAGCAGGCATGCTGGGGATGCGGTGGGCTCTATGGCTTCTGAGGCGCGC
CCTCGAGTTGCTTGTTTGCTTGATTAACATTTTTTTCTCTTATAGCGCTAAAATGAAGAAAACGAAAAGT
ATAAGAATTCCTATGAAAGGATCTCCTTATTTTTATGTTAGTATAAGAATTCCTATGAAAGGAAATAAAA
AGTTTGTTTTTTTGTTATATACATTTTTTTTTTGTTTTTAGTTATAAATCTTTGATGAATATTGAAATGT
AACGTATTTTATTTGTTTAAAAGTCTGTGGTGCTTAGGGTTCTGTGCATGAATAGTGAACAACTGAGCAA
GTCAGCAACTGAGCAAGTGAACAACTGAGCAAGTGAACAACTGAGCAAGTGAACAAGTGAGTAACTGAGC
AAGTGAAGAACTGAGCAAGTGAACAAGTGAGTAACTGAGCAATCTAAGAGAGCAAGTGAGCAAGTGAGCA
ATATGAGTGAGTTGACTCACTTACTAAAAAAGAACAAGTGAACATGTTCACCAAAATGAGCAATGTTTAC
CCAACACTAATGCACATGGGCCCAGAGACGGAGTCACTGCCAACCGAGACGGTCATAGCTGTTTCCTGTG
TGCCGCTTCCTCGCTCACTGACTCGCTGCGCTCGGTCGTTCGGCTGCGGCGAGCGGTATCAGCTCACTCA
AAGGCGGTAATACGGTTACCCACAGAATCAGGGGATAACGCAGGAAAGAACATGTGAGCAAAAGGCCAGC
AAAAGGCCAGGAACCGTAAAAAGGCCGCGTTGCTGGCGTTTTTCCATAGGCTCCGCCCCCCTGACGAGCA
TCACAAAAATCGACGCTCAAGTCAGAGGTGGCGAAACCCGACAGGACTATAAAGATACCAGGCGTTTCCC
CCTGGAAGCTCCCTCGTGCGCTCTCCTGTTCCGACCCTGCCGCTTACCGGATACCTGTCCGCCTTTCTCC
CTTCGGGAAGCGTGGCGCTTTCTCATAGCTCACGCTGTAGGTATCTCAGTTCGGTGTAGGTCGTTCGCTC
CAAGCTGGGCTGTGTGCACGAACCCCCCGTTCAGCCCGACCGCTGCGCCTTATCCGGTAACTATCGTCTT
GAGTCCAACCCGGTAAGACACGACTTATCGCCACTGGCAGCAGCCACTGGTAACAGGATTAGCAGAGCGA
GGTATGTAGGCGGTGCTACAGAGTTCTTGAAGTGGTGGCCTAACTACGGCTACACTAGAAGAACAGTATT
TGGTATCTGCGCTCTGCTGAAGCCAGTTACCTTCGGAAAAAGAGTTGGTAGCTCTTGATCCGGCAAACAA
ACCACCGCTGGTAGCGGTGGTTTTTTTGTTTGCAAGCAGCAGATTACGCGCAGAAAAAAAGGATCTCAAG
AAGATCCTTTGATCTTTTCTACGGGGTCTGACGCTCAGTGGAACGAAAACTCACGTTAAGGGATTTTGGT
CATGAGATTATCAAAAAGGATCTTCACCTAGATCCTTTTAAATTAAAAATGAAGTTTTAAATCAATCTAA
AGTATATATGAGTAAACTTGGTCTGACAGTTACCAATGCTTAATCAGTGAGGCACCTATCTCAGCGATCT
GTCTCTTTCGTTCATCCATAGTTGCCTGACTCCCCGTCGTGTAGATAACTACGATACGGGAGGGCTTACC
ATCTGGCCCCAGTGCTGCAATAATACCGCGGGACCCACGCTCACCGGCTCCAGATTTATCAGCAATAAAC
CAGCCAGCCGGAAGGGCCGAGCGCAGAAGTGGTCCTGCAACTTTATCCGCCTCCATCCAGTCTATTAATT
GTTGCCGGGAAGCTAGAGTAAGTAGTTCGCCAGTTAATAGTTTGCGCAACGTTGTTGCCATCGCTACAGG
CATCGTGGTATCACGCTCGTCGTTTGGTATGGCTTCATTCAGCTCCGGTTCCCAACGATCAAGGCGAGTT
ACATGATCCCCCATGTTGCGCAAAAAAGCGGTTAGCTCCTTCGGTCCTCCGATCGTTGTCAGAAGTAAGT
TGGCCGCCGTGTTATCACTCATGGTTATGGCAGCACTACATAATTCTCTTACTGTCATGCCATCCGTAAG
ATGCTTTTCTGTGACTGGTGAGTACTCAACCAAGTCATTCTGAGAATAGTGTATGCGGCGACCGAGTTGC
TCTTGCCCGGCGTCAATACGGGATAATACCGCGCCACATAGCAGAACTTTAAAAGTGCTCATCATTGGAA
AACGTTCTTCGGGGCGAAAACTCTCAAGGATCTTACCGCTGTTGAGATCCAGTTCGATGTAACCCACTCG
TGCACCCAACTGATCTTCAGCATCTTTTACTTTCACCAGCGTTTCTGGGTGAGCAAAAACAGGAAGGCAA
AATGCCGCAAAAAAGGGAATAAGGGCGACACGGAAATGTTGAATACTCATACTCTTCCTTTTTCAATATT
ATTGAAGCATTTATCAGGGTTATTGTCTCATGAGCGGATACATATTTGAATGTATTTAG
Features (pLannotate 1.2.2; 8 found; start..end, strand, type, name):
    118..138     -  CDS            lacZα (fragment): LacZα fragment of β-galactosidase; lacZ fragment
    633..1132    +  promoter       PGK promoter: mouse phosphoglycerate kinase 1 promoter
   1157..1751    +  CDS            PuroR (fragment): puromycin N-acetyltransferase; pac from Streptomyces alboniger; confers resistance to puromycin
   1815..2534    +  CDS            EGFP: the original enhanced GFP (Yang et al., 1996) mammalian codon-optimized
   2562..2786    +  polyA_signal   bGH poly(A) signal: bovine growth hormone polyadenylation signal
   3541..4129    -  rep_origin     ori: high-copy-number ColE1/pMB1/pBR322/pUC origin of replication
   4300..5160    -  CDS            AmpR: β-lactamase; bla; confers resistance to ampicillin, carbenicillin, and related antibiotics
   5161..26      -  promoter       AmpR promoter (across the origin): bla
