[The description below was written by a language model from this plasmid's Addgene catalogue record and pLannotate feature annotations shown in this document.]
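Description:
pMV-hAT-1_DP is the donor plasmid of a two-component DNA transposon system, built on the pMV backbone and catalogued as a mammalian expression vector. It is maintained in E. coli through a high-copy ColE1/pUC-type origin and selected with ampicillin via the β-lactamase gene and its native promoter. A short remnant of lacZα is also detected, probably left over from the cloning vector. The full sequenced plasmid is about 5.2 kb.

The catalogued insert is a synthetic version of the terminal inverted repeats (TIRs) of the hAT-1_DP transposon, a member of the hAT superfamily. The automated feature table does not annotate the TIRs themselves. There are unannotated stretches on either side of the mammalian cassette where they would be expected to lie, but their exact positions are not stated in the record. Between these regions sits a reporter and selection cassette driven by the mouse PGK promoter. It consists of a puromycin N-acetyltransferase coding sequence (annotated as a fragment) followed closely by EGFP and terminated by the bovine growth hormone polyadenylation signal. The small gap between PuroR and EGFP may hold a linker or self-cleaving peptide allowing co-expression from one transcript, although no such element is annotated.

No transposase gene is present, so the matching hAT-1_DP transposase must be supplied in trans, presumably from a separate helper plasmid. The transposase would recognise the TIRs, excise the cargo and integrate it into the host genome, and stable integration can be scored by puromycin resistance or EGFP fluorescence. The plasmid comes from a survey that tested many DNA transposons for activity in human cells as candidate genome engineering tools.
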