Addgene plasmid #217062: pMV-hAT-1_DP
Purpose: Donor plasmid of hAT-1_DP Transposon
Depositing lab: Haoyi Wang. Depositing organization: Institute of Zoology, Chinese Academy of Sciences. Publication: Heterologous survey of 130 DNA transposons in human cells highlights their functional divergence and expands the genome engineering toolbox. Zhang T, Tan S, Tang N, Li Y, Zhang C, Sun J, Guo Y, Gao H, Cai Y, Sun W, Wang C, Fu L, Ma H, Wu Y, Hu X, Zhang X, Gee P, Yan W, Zhao Y, Chen Q, Guo B, Wang H, Zhang YE. Cell. 2024 Jul 11;187(14):3741-3760.e30. doi: 10.1016/j.cell.2024.05.007. Epub 2024 Jun 5. PubMed 38843831.
Backbone
  Vector backbone: pMV
  Vector type: Mammalian Expression
Growth in bacteria
  Bacterial resistance: Ampicillin, 100 μg/mL
  Growth temperature: 37°C
  Growth strain: DH5alpha
  Copy number: High Copy
Gene/Insert
  Gene/Insert name: TIRs of hAT-1_DP transposon (alt name: hAT-1_DP)
  Species: Synthetic
  Cloning method: Restriction Enzyme; 5′ cloning site Unknown (unknown if destroyed); 3′ cloning site Unknown (unknown if destroyed)
Terms and licenses: Academic/Nonprofit Terms; Industry Terms: Not Available to Industry
How to cite: pMV-hAT-1_DP was a gift from Haoyi Wang (Addgene plasmid # 217062 ; http://n2t.net/addgene:217062 ; RRID:Addgene_217062)
